>Addgene plasmid #206352 | AAV-Best1-nt.Txnip(C247S)(1-320aa) | addgene full sequence | sequence record 405795 | Addgene NGS Result
AGCGCCCAATACGCAAACCGCCTCTCCCCGCGCGTTGGCCGATTCATTAATGCAGCTGGCACGACAGGTT
TCCCGACTGGAAAGCGGGCAGTGAGCGCAACGCAATTAATGTGAGTTAGCTCACTCATTAGGCACCCCAG
GCTTTACACTTTATGCTTCCGGCTCGTATGTTGTGTGGAATTGTGAGCGGATAACAATTTCACACAGGAA
ACAGCTATGACCATGATTACGCCAGATTTAATTAAGGCCTTAATTAGGCTGCGCGCTCGCTCGCTCACTG
AGGCCGCCCGGGCAAAGCCCGGGCGTCGGGCGACCTTTGGTCGCCCGGCCTCAGTGAGCGAGCGAGCGCG
CAGAGAGGGAGTGGCCAACTCCATCACTAGGGGTTCCTTGTAGTTAATGATTAACCCGCCATGCTACTTA
TCTACGTAGCCATGCTCTAGGAAGATCGGAATTCGCCCTTAAGCTAGCTCCTTTTCAGATAAGGGCACTG
AGGCTGAGAGAGGAGCTGAAACCTACCCGGGGTCACCACACACAGGTGGCAAGGCTGGGACCAGAAACCA
GGACTGTTGACTGCAGCCCGGTATTCATTCTTTCCATAGCCCACAGGGCTGTCAAAGACCCCAGGGCCTA
GTCAGAGGCTCCTCCTTCCTGGAGAGTTCCTGGCACAGAAGTTGAAGCTCAGCACAGCCCCCTAACCCCC
AACTCTCTCTGCAAGGCCTCAGGGGTCAGAACACTGGTGGAGCAGATCCTTTAGCCTCTGGATTTTAGGG
CCATGGTAGAGGGGGTGTTGCCCTAAATTCCAGCCCTGGTCTCAGCCCAACACCCTCCAAGAAGAAATTA
GAGGGGCCATGGCCAGGCTGTGCTAGCCGTTGCTTCTGAGCAGATTACAAGAAGGGACTAAGACAAGGAC
TCCTTTGTGGAGGTCCTGGCTTAGGGAGTCAAGTGACGGCGGCTCAGCACTCACGTGGGCAGTGCCAGCC
TCTAAGAGTGGGCAGGGGCACTGGCCACAGAGTCCCAGGGAGTCCCACCAGCCTAGTCGCCAGACCCAGA
TCCTGCAGAAGTTGGTCGTGAGGCACTGGGCAGGTAAGTATCAAGGTTACAAGACAGGTTTAAGGAGACC
AATAGAAACTGGGCTTGTCGAGACAGAGAAGACTCTTGCGTTTCTGATAGGCACCTATTGGTCTTACTGA
CATCCACTTTGCCTTTCTCTCCACAGGTGTCCAGGCATGGTGATGTTCAAGAAGATCAAGTCTTTTGAGG
TGGTCTTCAACGACCCCGAGAAAGTGTACGGCAGCGGGGAGAAGGTGGCCGGACGGGTAATTGTGGAAGT
GTGTGAAGTTACCCGAGTCAAAGCTGTCAGGATCCTGGCTTGCGGCGTGGCCAAGGTCCTGTGGATGCAA
GGGTCTCAGCAGTGCAAACAGACTTTGGACTACTTGCGCTATGAAGACACACTTCTCCTAGAAGAGCAGC
CTACAGCAGGTGAGAACGAGATGGTGATCATGAGGCCTGGAAACAAATATGAGTACAAGTTCGGCTTCGA
GCTTCCTCAAGGGCCCCTGGGAACATCCTTTAAAGGAAAATATGGTTGCGTAGACTACTGGGTGAAGGCT
TTTCTCGATCGCCCCAGCCAGCCAACTCAAGAGGCAAAGAAAAACTTCGAAGTGATGGATCTAGTGGATG
TCAATACCCCTGACTTAATGGCACCAGTGTCTGCCAAAAAGGAGAAGAAAGTTTCCTGCATGTTCATTCC
TGATGGACGTGTGTCAGTCTCTGCTCGAATTGACCGAAAAGGATTCTGTGAAGGTGATGACATCTCCATC
CATGCTGACTTTGAGAACACGTGTTCCCGAATCGTGGTCCCCAAAGCGGCTATTGTGGCCCGACACACTT
ACCTTGCCAATGGCCAGACCAAAGTGTTCACTCAGAAGCTGTCCTCGGTCAGAGGCAATCACATTATCTC
AGGGACTAGCGCATCGTGGCGTGGCAAGAGCCTCAGAGTGCAGAAGATCAGACCATCCATCCTGGGCTGC
AACATCCTCAAAGTCGAATACTCCTTGCTGATCTACGTCAGTGTCCCTGGCTCCAAGAAAGTCATCCTTG
ATCTGCCCCTAGTGATTGGCAGCAGGTCTGGTCTGAGCAGCCGGACATCCAGCATGGCCAGCCGGACGAG
CTCTGAGATGAGCTGGTAGTGGATCCAATCAACCTCTGGATTACAAAATTTGTGAAAGATTGACTGGTAT
TCTTAACTATGTTGCTCCTTTTACGCTATGTGGATACGCTGCTTTAATGCCTTTGTATCATGCTATTGCT
TCCCGTATGGCTTTCATTTTCTCCTCCTTGTATAAATCCTGGTTGCTGTCTCTTTATGAGGAGTTGTGGC
CCGTTGTCAGGCAACGTGGCGTGGTGTGCACTGTGTTTGCTGACGCAACCCCCACTGGTTGGGGCATTGC
CACCACCTGTCAGCTCCTTTCCGGGACTTTCGCTTTCCCCCTCCCTATTGCCACGGCGGAACTCATCGCC
GCCTGCCTTGCCCGCTGCTGGACAGGGGCTCGGCTGTTGGGCACTGACAATTCCGTGGTGTTGTCGGGGA
AATCATCGTCCTTTCCTTGGCTGCTCGCCTGTGTTGCCACCTGGATTCTGCGCGGGACGTCCTTCTGCTA
CGTCCCTTCGGCCCTCAATCCAGCGGACCTTCCTTCCCGCGGCCTGCTGCCGGCTCTGCGGCCTCTTCCG
CGTCTTCGAGATCTGCCTCGACTGTGCCTTCTAGTTGCCAGCCATCTGTTGTTTGCCCCTCCCCCGTGCC
TTCCTTGACCCTGGAAGGTGCCACTCCCACTGTCCTTTCCTAATAAAATGAGGAAATTGCATCGCATTGT
CTGAGTAGGTGTCATTCTATTCTGGGGGGTGGGGTGGGGCAGGACAGCAAGGGGGAGGATTGGGAAGACA
ATAGCAGGCATGCTGGGGACTCGAGTTAAGGGCGAATTCCCGATAAGGATCTTCCTAGAGCATGGCTACG
TAGATAAGTAGCATGGCGGGTTAATCATTAACTACAAGGAACCCCTAGTGATGGAGTTGGCCACTCCCTC
TCTGCGCGCTCGCTCGCTCACTGAGGCCGGGCGACCAAAGGTCGCCCGACGCCCGGGCTTTGCCCGGGCG
GCCTCAGTGAGCGAGCGAGCGCGCAGCCTTAATTAACCTAATTCACTGGCCGTCGTTTTACAACGTCGTG
ACTGGGAAAACCCTGGCGTTACCCAACTTAATCGCCTTGCAGCACATCCCCCTTTCGCCAGCTGGCGTAA
TAGCGAAGAGGCCCGCACCGATCGCCCTTCCCAACAGTTGCGCAGCCTGAATGGCGAATGGG
[124 nt withheld, positions 3353-3476]
C
[91 nt withheld, positions 3478-3568]
A
[49 nt withheld, positions 3570-3618]
CCTTTGACGTTGGAGTCCACGTTCTTT
[37 nt withheld, positions 3646-3682]
ACCCTATCTCGGTCTATTCTTTTGATTTATAAGGGATTTTGCCGATTTCGGCCTATTGGTTAAAAAATGA
GCTGATTTAACAAAAATTTAACGCGAATTTTAACAAAATATTAACGCTTACAATTTAGGTGGCACTTTTC
GGGGAAATGTGCGCGGAACCCCTATTTGTTTATTTTTCTAAATACATTCAAATATGTATCCGCTCATGAG
ACAATAACCCTGATAAATGCTTCAATAATATTGAAAAAGGAAGAGTATGAGTATTCAACATTTCCGTGTC
GCCCTTATTCCCTTTTTTGCGGCATTTTGCCTTCCTGTTTTTGCTCACCCAGAAACGCTGGTGAAAGTAA
AAGATGCTGAAGATCAGTTGGGTGCACGAGTGGGTTACATCGAACTGGATCTCAACAGCGGTAAGATCCT
TGAGAGTTTTCGCCCCGAAGAACGTTTTCCAATGATGAGCACTTTTAAAGTTCTGCTATGTGGCGCGGTA
TTATCCCGTATTGACGCCGGGCAAGAGCAACTCGGTCGCCGCATACACTATTCTCAGAATGACTTGGTTG
AGTACTCACCAGTCACAGAAAAGCATCTTACGGATGGCATGACAGTAAGAGAATTATGCAGTGCTGCCAT
AACCATGAGTGATAACACTGCGGCCAACTTACTTCTGACAACGATCGGAGGACCGAAGGAGCTAACCGCT
TTTTTGCACAACATGGGGGATCATGTAACTCGCCTTGATCGTTGGGAACCGGAGCTGAATGAAGCCATAC
CAAACGACGAGCGTGACACCACGATGCCTGTAGCAATGGCAACAACGTTGCGCAAACTATTAACTGGCGA
ACTACTTACTCTAGCTTCCCGGCAACAATTAATAGACTGGATGGAGGCGGATAAAGTTGCAGGACCACTT
CTGCGCTCGGCCCTTCCGGCTGGCTGGTTTATTGCTGATAAATCTGGAGCCGGTGAGCGTGGGTCTCGCG
GTATCATTGCAGCACTGGGGCCAGATGGTAAGCCCTCCCGTATCGTAGTTATCTACACGACGGGGAGTCA
GGCAACTATGGATGAACGAAATAGACAGATCGCTGAGATAGGTGCCTCACTGATTAAGCATTGGTAACTG
TCAGACCAAGTTTACTCATATATACTTTAGATTGATTTAAAACTTCATTTTTAATTTAAAAGGATCTAGG
TGAAGATCCTTTTTGATAATCTCATGACCAAAATCCCTTAACGTGAGTTTTCGTTCCACTGAGCGTCAGA
CCCCGTAGAAAAGATCAAAGGATCTTCTTGAGATCCTTTTTTTCTGCGCGTAATCTGCTGCTTGCAAACA
AAAAAACCACCGCTACCAGCGGTGGTTTGTTTGCCGGATCAAGAGCTACCAACTCTTTTTCCGAAGGTAA
CTGGCTTCAGCAGAGCGCAGATACCAAATACTGTTCTTCTAGTGTAGCCGTAGTTAGGCCACCACTTCAA
GAACTCTGTAGCACCGCCTACATACCTCGCTCTGCTAATCCTGTTACCAGTGGCTGCTGCCAGTGGCGAT
AAGTCGTGTCTTACCGGGTTGGACTCAAGACGATAGTTACCGGATAAGGCGCAGCGGTCGGGCTGAACGG
GGGGTTCGTGCACACAGCCCAGCTTGGAGCGAACGACCTACACCGAACTGAGATACCTACAGCGTGAGCT
ATGAGAAAGCGCCACGCTTCCCGAAGGGAGAAAGGCGGACAGGTATCCGGTAAGCGGCAGGGTCGGAACA
GGAGAGCGCACGAGGGAGCTTCCAGGGGGAAACGCCTGGTATCTTTATAGTCCTGTCGGGTTTCGCCACC
TCTGACTTGAGCGTCGATTTTTGTGATGCTCGTCAGGGGGGCGGAGCCTATGGAAAAACGCCAGCAACGC
GGCCTTTTTACGGTTCCTGGCCTTTTGCTGGCCTTTTGCTCACATGTTCTTTCCTGCGTTATCCCCTGAT
TCTGTGGATAACCGTATTACCGCCTTTGAGTGAGCTGATACCGCTCGCCGCAGCCGAACGACCGAGCGCA
GCGAGTCAGTGAGCGAGGAAGCGGAAG
Features (pLannotate 1.2.2; 15 found; start..end, strand, type, name):
      2..94      +  CDS            lacI (fragment): lac repressor; lacI; The lac repressor binds to the lac operator to inhibit transcription in E. coli. This inhibition can be relieved by adding lactose or isopropyl-β-D-thiogalactopyranoside (IPTG).
    107..128     +  protein_bind   CAP binding site: CAP binding activates transcription in the presence of cAMP. E. coli catabolite activator protein
    143..173     +  promoter       lac promoter: promoter for the E. coli lac operon
    181..197     +  protein_bind   lac operator: The lac repressor binds to the lac operator to inhibit transcription in E. coli. This inhibition can be relieved by adding lactose or isopropyl-β-D-thiogalactopyranoside (IPTG). lac repressor encoded by lacI
    258..388     -  repeat_region  AAV2 ITR (fragment): inverted terminal repeat of adeno-associated virus serotype 2 inverted
   1084..1216    +  intron         chimeric intron: chimera between introns from human β-globin and immunoglobulin heavy chain genes
   1227..2186    +  CDS            Txnip (fragment): TXNIP_MOUSE - Also known as Vdup1. Experimental evidence at protein level: Swiss-Prot protein existence level 1. May act as an oxidative stress mediator by inhibiting thioredoxin activity or by limiting its bioavailability. Interacts with COPS5 and restores COPS5-induced suppression of CDKN1B stability, blocking the COPS5-mediated translocation of CDKN1B from the nucleus to the cytoplasm. Inhibits the proteasomal degradation of DDIT4, and thereby contributes to the inhibition of the mammalian target of rapamycin complex 1 (mTORC1) (By similarity). Functions as a transcriptional repressor, poss
   2197..2738    +  misc_feature   WPRE (fragment): woodchuck hepatitis virus posttranscriptional regulatory element
   2752..2959    +  polyA_signal   bGH poly(A) signal: bovine growth hormone polyadenylation signal
   3047..3177    +  repeat_region  AAV2 ITR (fragment): inverted terminal repeat of adeno-associated virus serotype 2 inverted
   3191..3348    +  CDS            lacZα (fragment): LacZα fragment of β-galactosidase; lacZ fragment
   3353..3781    +  rep_origin     f1 ori (sequence partly withheld): f1 bacteriophage origin of replication; arrow indicates direction of (+) strand synthesis
   3834..3938    +  promoter       AmpR promoter: bla
   3939..4799    +  CDS            AmpR: β-lactamase; bla; confers resistance to ampicillin, carbenicillin, and related antibiotics
   4970..5558    +  rep_origin     ori: high-copy-number ColE1/pMB1/pBR322/pUC origin of replication
