[The description below was written by a language model from this plasmid's Addgene catalogue record and pLannotate feature annotations shown in this document.]
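Description:
AAV-Best1-nt.Txnip(C247S)(1-320aa) is an adeno-associated virus transfer plasmid built on the pAAV-Best1-WPRE-bGH backbone and designed to express a truncated, mutant form of mouse thioredoxin-interacting protein (Txnip, also known as VDUP1 or ARRDC6) in the retinal pigment epithelium. The 5.7 kb plasmid is maintained in E. coli through a high-copy ColE1/pUC-type origin and selected with ampicillin via the β-lactamase gene. It also carries an f1 phage origin and remnants of a lac region (lacI and lacZα fragments, lac promoter and operator, CAP site) left over from the cloning backbone. These remnants lie outside the viral genome and play no role in expression of the payload.

The packaged cassette lies between two AAV2 inverted terminal repeats, which provide the signals for replication and encapsidation when rep, cap and helper functions are supplied in trans. According to the catalogue entry, transcription is driven by the human Best1 promoter, which restricts expression to retinal pigment epithelium. This promoter is not annotated in the feature table but presumably occupies the unannotated stretch between the upstream ITR and a chimeric β-globin/immunoglobulin intron that precedes the coding sequence. The 960 bp insert encodes residues 1–320 of Txnip, removing the C-terminal portion, and carries the C247S substitution. No epitope tag or reporter is annotated. A WPRE downstream of the coding sequence enhances transcript stability and expression, and a bovine growth hormone polyadenylation signal terminates the message. The construct belongs to a study testing Txnip deletion and missense alleles for their ability to prolong cone photoreceptor survival in a mouse model of retinitis pigmentosa.
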