Addgene plasmid #206352: AAV-Best1-nt.Txnip(C247S)(1-320aa)
Purpose: AAV plasmid expressing deltion and mutant TXNIP in retinal pigment epithelium
Depositing lab: Connie Cepko. Depositing organization: Harvard Medical School. Publication: Txnip deletions and missense alleles prolong the survival of cones in a retinitis pigmentosa mouse model. Xue Y, Zhou Y, Cepko CL. Elife. 2024 May 10;12:RP90749. doi: 10.7554/eLife.90749. PubMed 38727583.
Backbone
  Vector backbone: pAAV-Best1-WPRE-bGH
  Vector type: AAV
Growth in bacteria
  Bacterial resistance: Ampicillin, 100 μg/mL
  Growth temperature: 37°C
  Growth strain: NEB Stable
  Copy number: Unknown
Gene/Insert
  Gene/Insert name: Txnip (alt names: VDUP1; ARRDC6)
  Species: M. musculus (mouse)
  Insert size (bp): 960
  Mutation: (1-320aa), C247S
  GenBank ID: NM_001009935.2
  Entrez Gene: Txnip (a.k.a. 1200008J08Rik, Hyplip1, THIF, Tbp-2, VDUP1)
  Promoter: human Best1
  Cloning method: Gibson Cloning
  Sequencing primers: 5′ CTCTCCACAGGTGTCCAGGCATGGTGATGTTCAAGAAGAT; 3′ ccagaggttgattggatccactaCCAGCTCATCTCAGAGCTCG
Terms and licenses: Academic/Nonprofit Terms; Industry Terms: Not Available to Industry
How to cite: AAV-Best1-nt.Txnip(C247S)(1-320aa) was a gift from Connie Cepko (Addgene plasmid # 206352 ; http://n2t.net/addgene:206352 ; RRID:Addgene_206352)
